>Addgene plasmid #233861 | pWN104 | addgene full sequence | sequence record 469338 | Addgene NGS Result
GCGGCCGCGATTATCAAAAAGGATCTTCACCTAGATCCTTTTAAATTAAAAATGAAGTTTTAAATCAATC
TAAAGTATATATGAGTAAACTTGGTCTGACAGTTACCAATGCTTAATCAGTGAGGCACCTATCTCAGCGA
TCTGTCTATTTCGTTCATCCATAGTTGCCTGACTCCCCGTCGTGTAGATAACTACGATACGGGAGGGCTT
ACCATCTGGCCCCAGTGCTGCAATGATACCGCGGGACCCACGCTCACCGGCTCCAGATTTATCAGCAATA
AACCAGCCAGCCGGAAGGGCCGAGCGCAGAAGTGGTCCTGCAACTTTATCCGCCTCCATCCAGTCTATTA
ATTGTTGCCGGGAAGCTAGAGTAAGTAGTTCGCCAGTTAATAGTTTGCGCAACGTTGTTGCCATTGCTAC
AGGCATCGTGGTGTCACGCTCGTCGTTTGGTATGGCTTCATTCAGCTCCGGTTCCCAACGATCAAGGCGA
GTTACATGATCCCCCATGTTGTGCAAAAAAGCGGTTAGCTCCTTCGGTCCTCCGATCGTTGTCAGAAGTA
AGTTGGCCGCAGTGTTATCACTCATGGTTATGGCAGCACTGCATAATTCTCTTACTGTCATGCCATCCGT
AAGATGCTTTTCTGTGACTGGTGAGTACTCAACCAAGTCATTCTGAGAATAGTGTATGCGGCGACCGAGT
TGCTCTTGCCCGGCGTCAATACGGGATAATACCGCGCCACATAGCAGAACTTTAAAAGTGCTCATCATTG
GAAAACGTTCTTCGGGGCGAAAACTCTCAAGGATCTTACCGCTGTTGAGATCCAGTTCGATGTAACCCAC
TCGTGCACCCAACTGATCTTCAGCATCTTTTACTTTCACCAGCGTTTCTGGGTGAGCAAAAACAGGAAGG
CAAAATGCCGCAAAAAAGGGAATAAGGGCGACACGGAAATGTTGAATACTCATACTCTTCCTTTTTCAAT
ATTATTGAAGCATTTATCAGGGTTATTGTCTCATGAGCGGATACATATTTGAATGTATTTAGAAAAATAA
ACAAATAGGGGTTCCGCGCACATTTCCCCGAAAAGTGCCACCTGTCATGACCAAAATCCCTTAACGTGAG
TTTTCGTTCCACTGAGCGTCAGACCCCGTAGAAAAGATCAAAGGATCTTCTTGAGATCCTTTTTTTCTGC
GCGTAATCTGCTGCTTGCAAACAAAAAAACCACCGCTACCAGCGGTGGTTTGTTTGCCGGATCAAGAGCT
ACCAACTCTTTTTCCGAAGGTAACTGGCTTCAGCAGAGCGCAGATACCAAATACTGTTCTTCTAGTGTAG
CCGTAGTTAGGCCACCACTTCAAGAACTCTGTAGCACCGCCTACATACCTCGCTCTGCTAATCCTGTTAC
CAGTGGCTGCTGCCAGTGGCGATAAGTCGTGTCTTACCGGGTTGGACTCAAGACGATAGTTACCGGATAA
GGCGCAGCGGTCGGGCTGAACGGGGGGTTCGTGCACACAGCCCAGCTTGGAGCGAACGACCTACACCGAA
CTGAGATACCTACAGCGTGAGCTATGAGAAAGCGCCACGCTTCCCGAAGGGAGAAAGGCGGACAGGTATC
CGGTAAGCGGCAGGGTCGGAACAGGAGAGCGCACGAGGGAGCTTCCAGGGGGAAACGCCTGGTATCTTTA
TAGTCCTGTCGGGTTTCGCCACCTCTGACTTGAGCGTCGATTTTTGTGATGCTCGTCAGGGGGGCGGAGC
CTATGGAAAAACGCCAGCAACGCGGCCTTTTTACGGTTCCTGGCCTTTTGCTGGCCTTTTGCTCACATGT
TCTTTCCTGCGTTATCCCCTGATTCTGTGGATAACCGTGCGGCCGCCCCTGAATTCGCATCTAGATGGTA
GAGCCACAAACAGCCGGTACAAGCAACGATCTCCAGGACCATCTGAATCATGCGCGGATGACACGAACTC
ACGACGGCGATCACAGACATTAACCCACAGTACAGACACTGCGACAACGTGGCAATTCGTCGCAATACCG
TCTCACTGAACTGGCCGATAATTGCAGACGAACGCAGTTCGAGTTTATCATTATCAATACTGCCATTTCA
AAGAATACGTAAATAATTAATAGTAGTGATTTTCCTAACTTTATTTAGTCAAAAAATTAGCCTTTTAATT
CTGCTGTAACCCGTACATGCCCAAAATAGGGGGCGGGTTACACAGAATATATAACATCGTAGGTGTCTGG
GTGAACAGTTTATTCCTGGCATCCACTAAATATAATGGAGCCCGCTTTTTAAGCTGGCATCCAGAAAAAA
AAAGAATCCCAGCACCAAAATATTGTTTTCTTCACCAACCATCAGTTCATAGGTCCATTCTCTTAGCGCA
ACTACAGAGAACAGGGGCACAAACAGGCAAAAAACGGGCACAACCTCAATGGAGTGATGCAACCTGCCTG
GAGTAAATGATGACACAAGGCAATTGACCCACGCATGTATCTATCTCATTTTCTTACACCTTCTATTACC
TTCTGCTCTCTCTGATTTGGAAAAAGCTGAAAAAAAAGGTTGAAACCAGTTCCCTGAAATTATTCCCCTA
CTTGACTAATAAGTATATAAAGACGGTAGGTATTGATTGTAATTCTGTAAATCTATTTCTTAAACTTCTT
AAATTCTACTTTTATAGTTAGTCTTTTTTTTAGTTTTAAAACACCAAGAACTTAGTTTCGAATAAACACA
CATAAACAAACAAAAGATCTATGAAGGCACTAACGGCGCGTCAACAGGAAGTATTTGATCTAATCAGAGA
TCACATTTCTCAGACGGGCATGCCACCTACGAGAGCGGAAATTGCGCAGAGGCTGGGGTTTCGTTCACCA
AACGCGGCCGAGGAACACCTGAAGGCTCTAGCAAGAAAAGGTGTCATTGAGATAGTCTCCGGTGCCTCCA
GGGGAATCAGGCTTCTACAAGAGGAGGAGGAAGGACTGCCACTTGTAGGAAGGGTCGCTGCAGGGGAGCC
TCTATTGGCGCAGCAGCATATCGAAGGTCATTATCAGGTCGATCCATCTTTGTTCAAGCCCAATGCCGAT
TTCTTACTTCGTGTGAGTGGAATGAGTATGAAAGATATAGGCATTATGGATGGGGATCTACTTGCTGTTC
ATAAAACACAAGATGTGAGAAATGGTCAGGTAGTTGTAGCAAGGATCGATGACGAAGTCACAGTTAAAAG
GCTAAAGAAGCAAGGCAATAAAGTAGAGTTATTACCCGAGAACTCAGAATTTAAGCCTATTGTGGTCGAC
CTACGTCAACAGAGCTTCACCATAGAAGGTCTGGCCGTCGGTGTTATCCGTAACGGTGATTGGCTGGGGT
CAGGGTCACCTCTGCCTCCGTTAGAAAGACTAACGCTGGGTTCTGGGGCGAGCGCGGGCATGGCGTCAAT
GACTGGGGGCCAGCAAATGGGGAGTACGTTGTACCAAGAGTTTGACGAGATGGAAGAGTGTTCACAACAT
GGCAAGAAGAAGGGTGACATCGACACGTACAGATACATAGGCTCTAGTGGGACAGGCTGCGTAGTAATCG
TGGGCAGAATTGTCCTAAGCGGATCCGGAACCAGTGCGCCTATCACCGCCTACGCACAACAAACCAGGGG
ACTATTGGGCTGTATCATAACAAGCCTAACTGGAAGAGACAAAAATCAAGTCGAGGGCGAGGTTCAGATC
GTATCTACGGCAACTCAGACCTTTCTTGCCACGTGCATAAACGGCGTGTGCTGGGCCGTATATCATGGGG
CTGGCACAAGAACGATAGCGAGTCCTAAGGGTCCTGTTATTCAAATGTATACCAACGTAGACCAGGATCT
AGTCGGCTGGCCCGCGCCCCAAGGCTCTAGGAGTCTTACCCCTTGCACGTGCGGGTCCTCAGACTTATAC
CTGGTAACGAGGCACGCAGATGTTATACCTGTGCGTAGAAGGGGTGACAGTAGAGGATCTCTTTTATCCC
CCCGTCCCATTAGCTACTTAAAGGGTAGCTCTGGGGGGCCGTTGTTATGTCCGGCAGGACATGCCGTCGG
GTTATTCAGAGCGGCTGTTTGTACGAGGGGTGTTGCAAAAGCAGTAGATTTTATACCGGTTGAGAACTTA
GAGACAACGATGAGGTCCCCGGTTTTTACAGACAACTCATCTCCACCTGCTGTTACACTGACCCACCCCA
TCACCAAAATTGACAGGGAGGTTCTCTACCAGGAATTTGACGAAATGGAGGAGTGCTCACAACACTATCC
ATACGACGTACCAGATTATGCTGGATCCCCCAAGAAGAAGCGTAAAGTGCCGGCGGATGCTCTAGACGAT
TTCGATCTGGATATGCTACCAGCCGATGCACTTGACGATTTCGACTTAGACATGCTTCCGGCCGACGCTC
TAGATGACTTCGACTTAGATATGCTCGGTTCCGGCGCGAACAATACACCATTTCCGGGATATTTTGGGGG
CCTTGATTTATTCGACTACGACTTCCTTTTCGGCAACGACTTTGCTGGCTCAGGTGCGAATAATACTCCT
TTTCCAGGTTATTTTGGAGGTTTGGATTTATTTGATTATGACTTTTTGTTTGGCAATGACTTTGCTTGGC
GCGAATTTCTTATGATTTATGATTTTTATTATTAAATAAGTTATAAAAAAAATAAGTGTATACAAATTTT
AAAGTGACTCTTAGGTTTTAAAACGAAAATTCTTATTCTTGAGTAACTCTTTCCTGTAGGTCAGGTTGCT
TTCTCAGGTATAGCATGAGGTCGCTCTTATTGACCACACCTCTACCGGCATGCCGAGCAAATGCCTGCAA
ATCGCTCCCCATTTCGCTGCCAATGAGACGACGGGGTCATCACGGCTCATCATGCGCCAAACAAATGTGT
GCAATACACGCTCGGATGACTGCATGATGACCGCACTGACTGGGGACAGCAGATCCACCTAAGCCTGTGA
GAGAAGCAGACACCCGACAGATCAAGGCAGTTAACTAGTGCACTGCAGTACA
Features (pLannotate 1.2.2; 10 found; start..end, strand, type, name):
    103..963     -  CDS            AmpR: β-lactamase; bla; confers resistance to ampicillin, carbenicillin, and related antibiotics
    964..1068    -  promoter       AmpR promoter: bla
   1171..1759    +  rep_origin     ori: high-copy-number ColE1/pMB1/pBR322/pUC origin of replication
   2078..2744    +  promoter       GAP promoter: S. cerevisiae TDH3; promoter for glyceraldehyde-3-phosphate dehydrogenase
   2751..3356    +  CDS            lexA: LEXA_ECOLI - Also known as exrA, spr, tsl, umuA. Experimental evidence at protein level: Swiss-Prot protein existence level 1. Represses a number of genes involved in the response to DNA damage (SOS response), including recA and lexA. Binds to the 16 bp palindromic sequence 5'-CTGTATATATATACAG-3'. In the presence of single- stranded DNA, RecA interacts with LexA causing an autocatalytic cleavage which disrupts the DNA-binding part of LexA, leading to derepression of the SOS regulon and eventually DNA repair. Implicated in hydroxy radical-mediated cell death induced by hydroxyurea treatment (Pu
   3417..3476    +  CDS            RCaMP (fragment): RCaMP is a basic (constitutively fluorescent) red fluorescent protein published in 2013, derived from Entacmaea quadricolor.
   3606..4184    +  CDS            POLG_HCV77 (fragment): Experimental evidence at protein level: Swiss-Prot protein existence level 1. [RNA-directed RNA polymerase]: RNA-dependent RNA polymerase that performs primer-template recognition and RNA synthesis during viral replication. From Hepatitis C virus genotype 1a (isolate H77) (HCV).
   4269..4288    +  CDS            HA (fragment): HA (human influenza hemagglutinin) epitope tag
   4332..4351    +  CDS            VP16 AD (fragment): transcriptional activation domain of herpes simplex virus protein VP16 (Triezenberg et al., 1988; Cousens et al., 1989); UL48
   4621..4808    +  terminator     ADH1 terminator: S. cerevisiae ADH1; transcription terminator for the S. cerevisiae alcohol dehydrogenase 1 (ADH1) gene
