[The description below was written by a language model from this plasmid's Addgene catalogue record and pLannotate feature annotations shown in this document.]
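Description:
pWN104 is a MoClo Yeast Toolkit (YTK) cassette-level plasmid built by Golden Gate assembly in the pYTK095 backbone. It is propagated in E. coli through a high-copy ColE1/pUC-type origin and selected with ampicillin via the β-lactamase gene. The annotated features include no yeast origin of replication or yeast selectable marker. This fits its description as a ConLS/R1 cassette: a single transcription unit flanked by assembly connectors, intended to be combined with other cassettes into a multigene yeast vector rather than used directly as a yeast plasmid.

The payload is a synthetic transcription factor expressed from the strong constitutive S. cerevisiae TDH3 (GAP) promoter and terminated by the ADH1 terminator. According to the insert name, the open reading frame fuses the bacterial LexA DNA-binding protein to a nuclear export signal, the hepatitis C virus NS3 protease (detected in the feature table as an HCV polyprotein fragment), an element called V2, a nuclear localization signal, a VP48 activation domain (seen as a short VP16 activation-domain match) and two copies of an Oaf1-derived segment. The short RCaMP and HA hits are partial matches, probably to linker or signal sequences rather than functional reporters or tags.

The record does not spell out the mechanism. NS3-based designs generally use self-cleavage by the protease to separate fused domains, with protease inhibitor drugs blocking cleavage and keeping the factor intact. Here that would link LexA to its activation domains to drive LexA-operator promoters. The plasmid belongs to a standardized collection of MoClo-compatible inducible promoter systems for tunable gene expression in yeast.
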