Addgene plasmid #233861: pWN104
Purpose: MoClo-YTK; ConLS/R1 cassette; NS3 systems; pTDH3-LexA-NES-NS3-V2-NLS-VP48-2XOaf1-tADH1
Depositing lab: Jeff Hasty. Depositing organization: University of California, San Diego (UCSD). Publication: A Standardized Set of MoClo-Compatible Inducible Promoter Systems for Tunable Gene Expression in Yeast. O'Laughlin R, Tran Q, Lezia A, Ngamkanjanarat W, Emmanuele P, Hao N, Hasty J. ACS Synth Biol. 2024 Jan 19;13(1):85-102. doi: 10.1021/acssynbio.3c00184. Epub 2023 Dec 11. PubMed 38079574.
Backbone
  Vector backbone: pYTK095
  Vector type: Yeast Expression
Growth in bacteria
  Bacterial resistance: Ampicillin, 100 μg/mL
  Growth temperature: 37°C
  Growth strain: DH5alpha
  Copy number: High Copy
Gene/Insert
  Gene/Insert name: pTDH3-LexA-NES-NS3-V2-NLS-VP48-2XOaf1-tADH1
  Species: S. cerevisiae (budding yeast)
  Cloning method: Golden Gate
Terms and licenses: Academic/Nonprofit Terms; Industry Terms: Not Available to Industry
How to cite: pWN104 was a gift from Jeff Hasty (Addgene plasmid # 233861 ; http://n2t.net/addgene:233861 ; RRID:Addgene_233861)
